Addgene plasmid #34298: KHBD00144
Depositing lab: Bart Deplancke. Depositing organization: Swiss Federal Institute of Technology (EPFL). Publication: Automated protein-DNA interaction screening of Drosophila regulatory elements. Korneel Hens, Jean-Daniel Feuz, Alina Isakova, Antonina Lagovitina, Andreas Massouras, Julien Bryois, Patrick Callaerts, Susan E. Celniker, Bart Deplancke. Nat Methods. 2011 Oct 30;8(12):1065-70. 10.1038/nmeth.1763 PubMed 22037703.
Backbone
  Vector backbone: pDONR221
  Backbone manufacturer: Invitrogen
  Backbone size w/o insert (bp): 2536
  Vector type: Gateway Donor Vector
Growth in bacteria
  Bacterial resistance: Kanamycin, 50 μg/mL
  Growth temperature: 37°C
  Growth strain: DH5alpha
  Copy number: High Copy
Gene/Insert
  Gene/Insert name: CG6269 (alt names: FBgn0024184; unc-4)
  Species: D. melanogaster (fly)
  Insert size (bp): 1284
  Entrez Gene: unc-4 (a.k.a. Dmel_CG6269, CG6269, DPHD-1, Dmel\CG6269, Dunc-4)
  Cloning method: Gateway Cloning
  Sequencing primers: 5′ M13F; 3′ M13R
Terms and licenses: Academic/Nonprofit Terms; Industry Terms: Not Available to Industry
Depositor comments: Please note that the ORFs in this collection were cloned open-ended (without a stop codon).
How to cite: KHBD00144 was a gift from Bart Deplancke (Addgene plasmid # 34298 ; http://n2t.net/addgene:34298 ; RRID:Addgene_34298)
