[The description below was written by a language model from this plasmid's Addgene catalogue record.]
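Description:
KHBD00144 is a Gateway entry-type clone built in the pDONR221 donor vector backbone, carrying the open reading frame of the Drosophila melanogaster gene unc-4 (CG6269, FBgn0024184). The plasmid is maintained in E. coli as a high-copy construct under kanamycin selection. The roughly 1.3 kb insert was introduced by Gateway recombination into a backbone of about 2.5 kb, so in the finished clone the ORF should be flanked by the attL recombination sites that result from a BP reaction into a pDONR vector. No feature table is provided, however, so the exact junctions and the origin of replication are not documented here. M13 forward and reverse primer sites flank the insert and are used to verify it by sequencing.

The construct has no stated promoter for expressing the insert, as is typical for a donor/entry vector. It serves as a shuttle from which the ORF can be transferred by LR recombination into destination vectors that supply the promoter, tags and host-specific elements. The depositor notes that ORFs in this collection were cloned open-ended, without a stop codon. This allows in-frame C-terminal fusions to tags or functional domains encoded by the destination vector, and it also means a stop codon must be supplied downstream. The clone belongs to a collection associated with a study on automated protein–DNA interaction screening of Drosophila regulatory elements, which fits its use as a source of the unc-4 coding sequence for building fusion proteins for such interaction assays. The specific destination vectors and assay formats are not stated in the record.
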