>Addgene plasmid #34298 | KHBD00144 | depositor partial sequence | sequence record 40865 | KHBD00144 sequence 1284 bps
ATGGCCGCTGTGAATGCTAGCAATGCGTTCGCCAATCTAACGGGACTGAGTGCGGCGGCGCTGCGAAACG
TGAGTGCCGCCCAAACGACGGCGGTGGCGGCCGTCGCCAGTACAGTGGCCACCATCCAGCACCGACTGAT
GATCGGCAACCGGCAGAGTTTGCCGCCGGCGGGACCACCCAGCGAAGGATCTAATGAGGATGGCGGTTTT
CCCGGCGACGGCGACGACGACAGCAGTGCGGCCAAGCGGCGCAGGTCGCGCACCAACTTCAACTCCTGGC
AACTGGAGGAGCTGGAGAGGGCCTTCTCCGCCAGCCACTATCCGGACATCTTCATGCGGGAGGCCCTGGC
CATGCGGCTGGACCTCAAGGAGTCGCGAGTTGCGGTATGGTTCCAGAATCGACGTGCCAAGGTGCGTAAG
CGCGAGCACACGAAGAAGGGACCCGGCCGCCCCGCCCACAACGCCCAGCCGCAGACCTGCAGCGGTGAGC
CCATTCCGCCCAACGAGCTCAAGGCCAAAGAGCGAGCCCGTCGTCGAAAGAAGCTGGCCAAGGCCATCGA
CCGGCAGGCCCGGAAACTGCAGGCCAAGGGCATCACCGTGGACCTGGAGGCCCTCAAGGCCGAGTACATA
TCACAGCACAAGGCGAACGGCACCTTCTCCGATTCGGACCTGGAGGACGATGGCATCCAGATCGACGTGG
TGGGCGGCACGGACAGCGACGACGAGGGCGACAGCGACGCCGTCAGTCCGGTGCGTCTCGGTGGCGGAGG
AGGTGGTGGCGGTGGCACTGGAGGCGGCGGAGGTGGTGGAGCCTCCTCGTCGCTCCACTGCGGACTGGAT
GGCGATGGCGACAGTTCGCGGGCGGGCAGCTTTATCGGCGGCGGCGGTAGCCTGGGCAGCCCCAGTTCGG
TGGCCCCACCCTCGATGCTCTCCAATGGAGCGGTCCAGTTCGGCAAGCTGGAGCCAATGGATGGCAATGA
GTCCGAGGAGCGGGACAGAGAGCGCGACTCGCCAAAGCCGCTCCTCTTTCCCGCCAAGGCTTTCCATCAA
CTGAACCTGCAGAGCAGCCAACAGCACCACGGTCTGGTGGTGGGCCAGGGTCAGGGATCGGGATCTGGAC
ACGGGCACGGGCACCAGCACAACCACCATCAGCACCACCTTCATCATGGCAGTGCATCCGCCTCGGCGGC
GGCAGCAGTGGCCAATCTGGTGCACCAGACATCGCCGATCAGCATGCGCCGGAGCAATCCCTTCAGCATC
GAGTCCTTGCTGTTCAACAACACG
