>Addgene plasmid #34298 | KHBD00144 | addgene partial sequence | sequence record 41966 | M13-Rev 5'-CAGGAAACAGCTATGACC-3'
TTTTATTTTGACTGATAGTGACCTGTTCGTTGCAACAAATTGATAAGCAATGCTTTCTTATAATGCCAAC
TTTGTACAAGAAAGTTGGCAACGTGTTGTTGAACAGCAAGGACTCGATGCTGAAGGGATTGCTCCGGCGC
ATGCTGATCGGCGATGTCTGGTGCACCAGATTGGCCACTGCTGCCGCCGCCGAGGCGGATGCACTGCCAT
GATGAAGGTGGTGCTGATGGTGGTTGTGCTGGTGCCCGTGCCCGTGTCCAGATCCCGATCCCTGACCCTG
GCCCACCACCAGACCGTGGTGCTGTTGGCTGCTCTGCAGGTTCAGTTGATGGAAAGCCTTGGCGGGAAAG
AGGAGCGGCTTTGGCGAGTCGCGCTCTCTGTCCCGCTCCTCGGACTCATTGCCATCCATTGGCTCCAGCT
TGCCGAACTGGACCGCTCCATTGGAGAGCATCGAGGGTGGGGCCACCGAACTGGGGCTGCCCAGGCTACC
GCCGCCGCCGATAAAGCTGCCCGCCCGCGAACTGTCGCCATCGCCATCCAGTCCGCAGTGGAGCGACGAG
GAGGCTCCACCACCTCCGCCGCCTCCAGTGCCACCGCCACCACCTCCTCCGCCACCGAGACGCACCGGAC
TGACGGCGTCGCTGTCGCCCTCGTCGTCGCTGTCCGTGCCGCCCACCACGTCGATCTGGATGCCATCGTC
CTCCAGGTCCGAATCGGA
